Addgene plasmid #50651: pHIS3p:mRuby2-Tub1+3'UTR::TRP1
Depositing lab: Wei-Lih Lee. Depositing organization: University of Massachusetts, Amherst. Publication: Improved Plasmids for Fluorescent Protein Tagging of Microtubules in Saccharomyces cerevisiae. Markus SM, Omer S, Baranowski K, Lee WL. Traffic. 2015 Jul;16(7):773-86. doi: 10.1111/tra.12276. Epub 2015 Apr 28. PubMed 25711127.
Backbone
  Vector backbone: pFA6a
  Vector type: Yeast Expression
  Selectable markers: TRP1
Growth in bacteria
  Bacterial resistance: Ampicillin, 100 μg/mL
  Growth temperature: 37°C
  Growth strain: DH5alpha
  Copy number: High Copy
Gene/Insert
  Gene/Insert name: mRuby2-Tub1 (alt name: mRuby2-a-tubulin)
  Species: S. cerevisiae (budding yeast)
  Insert size (bp): 2177
  Promoter: HIS3p
  Tag / fusion protein: mRuby2 (N terminal on insert)
  Cloning method: Restriction Enzyme; 5′ cloning site XhoI (destroyed during cloning); 3′ cloning site SalI (not destroyed)
  Sequencing primers: 5′ T7; 3′ SP6
Terms and licenses: Academic/Nonprofit Terms; Industry Terms: Not Available to Industry
How to cite: pHIS3p:mRuby2-Tub1+3'UTR::TRP1 was a gift from Wei-Lih Lee (Addgene plasmid # 50651 ; http://n2t.net/addgene:50651 ; RRID:Addgene_50651)
