[The description below was written by a language model from this plasmid's Addgene catalogue record and pLannotate feature annotations shown in this document.]
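Description:
pHIS3p:mRuby2-Tub1+3'UTR::TRP1 is a yeast expression plasmid built on the pFA6a backbone for labelling microtubules in Saccharomyces cerevisiae with a red fluorescent protein. In E. coli it is maintained as a high-copy plasmid through a ColE1/pUC-type origin and selected with ampicillin via the β-lactamase gene. The feature table shows no yeast replication origin or centromere (no 2μ or CEN/ARS element), so the plasmid would be expected to be maintained in yeast by chromosomal integration rather than as an episome, although the record does not state the integration strategy or target locus. Selection in yeast relies on the TRP1 auxotrophic marker, which is present with its own promoter and restores tryptophan prototrophy in trp1 strains.

The payload is a fusion of mRuby2, a constitutively fluorescent red protein derived from Entacmaea quadricolor, to the N-terminus of Tub1, the budding yeast α-tubulin, driven by the HIS3 promoter. The annotated TUB1 coding region begins somewhat downstream of the end of mRuby2. The table does not annotate the intervening sequence, which may include a linker and the 5′ portion of TUB1. As the name indicates, native TUB1 3′UTR sequence follows the coding region. This flanking genomic stretch extends far enough to include a small fragment annotated as the neighbouring ALO1 gene. T7 and SP6 promoters flank the yeast cassettes and serve as sequencing primer sites, and the short rop, lacI and bom hits are backbone remnants. The plasmid belongs to a set of improved tools for fluorescent tagging of microtubules, used for live-cell imaging of spindle and cytoplasmic microtubule dynamics.
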