Features (pLannotate 1.2.2; 16 found; start..end, strand, type, name):
     88..123     -  CDS            rop (fragment): Rop protein, which maintains plasmids at low copy number; rop
    218..322     +  promoter       AmpR promoter: bla
    323..1183    +  CDS            AmpR: β-lactamase; bla; confers resistance to ampicillin, carbenicillin, and related antibiotics
   1354..1942    +  rep_origin     ori: high-copy-number ColE1/pMB1/pBR322/pUC origin of replication
   2125..2178    +  CDS            lacI (fragment): lac repressor; lacI; The lac repressor binds to the lac operator to inhibit transcription in E. coli. This inhibition can be relieved by adding lactose or isopropyl-β-D-thiogalactopyranoside (IPTG).
   2200..2218    +  promoter       T7 promoter: promoter for bacteriophage T7 RNA polymerase
   2254..2298    +  misc_feature   bom (fragment): basis of mobility region from pBR322
   2436..2583    +  promoter       TRP1 promoter: S. cerevisiae TRP1
   2584..3258    +  CDS            TRP1: phosphoribosylanthranilate isomerase, required for tryptophan biosynthesis; S. cerevisiae TRP1; yeast auxotrophic marker
   3309..3360    +  misc_feature   bom (fragment): basis of mobility region from pBR322
   3423..3609    +  promoter       HIS3 promoter: S. cerevisiae HIS3
   3611..4321    +  CDS            mRuby2: mRuby2 is a basic (constitutively fluorescent) red fluorescent protein published in 2012, derived from Entacmaea quadricolor. It has moderate acid sensitivity.
   4468..5784    +  CDS            TUB1: TBA1_YEAST - Experimental evidence at protein level: Swiss-Prot protein existence level 1. Tubulin is the major constituent of microtubules. It binds two moles of GTP, one at an exchangeable site on the beta chain and one at a non-exchangeable site on the alpha chain. From Saccharomyces cerevisiae (strain ATCC 204508 / S288c) (Baker's yeast).
   6357..6422    +  CDS            ALO1 (fragment): ALO_YEAST - Experimental evidence at protein level: Swiss-Prot protein existence level 1. Can oxidize L-gulono-1,4-lactone as well as D-arabinono-1,4- lactone and L-galactono-1,4-lactone. From Saccharomyces cerevisiae (strain ATCC 204508 / S288c) (Baker's yeast).
   6446..6464    -  promoter       SP6 promoter: promoter for bacteriophage SP6 RNA polymerase
   6527..6578    -  misc_feature   bom (fragment): basis of mobility region from pBR322
>Addgene plasmid #50651 | pHIS3p:mRuby2-Tub1+3'UTR::TRP1 | depositor full sequence | sequence record 75766 | Full Sequence
AACACCCGCTGACGCGCCCTGACGGGCTTGTCTGCTCCCGGCATCCGCTTACAGACAAGCTGTGACCGTC
TCCGGGAGCTGCATGTGTCAGAGGTTTTCACCGTCATCACCGAAACGCGCGAGACGAAAGGGCCTCGTGA
TACGCCTATTTTTATAGGTTAATGTCATGATAATAATGGTTTCTTAGACGTCAGGTGGCACTTTTCGGGG
AAATGTGCGCGGAACCCCTATTTGTTTATTTTTCTAAATACATTCAAATATGTATCCGCTCATGAGACAA
TAACCCTGATAAATGCTTCAATAATATTGAAAAAGGAAGAGTATGAGTATTCAACATTTCCGTGTCGCCC
TTATTCCCTTTTTTGCGGCATTTTGCCTTCCTGTTTTTGCTCACCCAGAAACGCTGGTGAAAGTAAAAGA
TGCTGAAGATCAGTTGGGTGCACGAGTGGGTTACATCGAACTGGATCTCAACAGCGGTAAGATCCTTGAG
AGTTTTCGCCCCGAAGAACGTTTTCCAATGATGAGCACTTTTAAAGTTCTGCTATGTGGCGCGGTATTAT
CCCGTATTGACGCCGGGCAAGAGCAACTCGGTCGCCGCATACACTATTCTCAGAATGACTTGGTTGAGTA
CTCACCAGTCACAGAAAAGCATCTTACGGATGGCATGACAGTAAGAGAATTATGCAGTGCTGCCATAACC
ATGAGTGATAACACTGCGGCCAACTTACTTCTGACAACGATCGGAGGACCGAAGGAGCTAACCGCTTTTT
TGCACAACATGGGGGATCATGTAACTCGCCTTGATCGTTGGGAACCGGAGCTGAATGAAGCCATACCAAA
CGACGAGCGTGACACCACGATGCCTGTAGCAATGGCAACAACGTTGCGCAAACTATTAACTGGCGAACTA
CTTACTCTAGCTTCCCGGCAACAATTAATAGACTGGATGGAGGCGGATAAAGTTGCAGGACCACTTCTGC
GCTCGGCCCTTCCGGCTGGCTGGTTTATTGCTGATAAATCTGGAGCCGGTGAGCGTGGGTCTCGCGGTAT
CATTGCAGCACTGGGGCCAGATGGTAAGCCCTCCCGTATCGTAGTTATCTACACGACGGGGAGTCAGGCA
ACTATGGATGAACGAAATAGACAGATCGCTGAGATAGGTGCCTCACTGATTAAGCATTGGTAACTGTCAG
ACCAAGTTTACTCATATATACTTTAGATTGATTTAAAACTTCATTTTTAATTTAAAAGGATCTAGGTGAA
GATCCTTTTTGATAATCTCATGACCAAAATCCCTTAACGTGAGTTTTCGTTCCACTGAGCGTCAGACCCC
GTAGAAAAGATCAAAGGATCTTCTTGAGATCCTTTTTTTCTGCGCGTAATCTGCTGCTTGCAAACAAAAA
AACCACCGCTACCAGCGGTGGTTTGTTTGCCGGATCAAGAGCTACCAACTCTTTTTCCGAAGGTAACTGG
CTTCAGCAGAGCGCAGATACCAAATACTGTCCTTCTAGTGTAGCCGTAGTTAGGCCACCACTTCAAGAAC
TCTGTAGCACCGCCTACATACCTCGCTCTGCTAATCCTGTTACCAGTGGCTGCTGCCAGTGGCGATAAGT
CGTGTCTTACCGGGTTGGACTCAAGACGATAGTTACCGGATAAGGCGCAGCGGTCGGGCTGAACGGGGGG
TTCGTGCACACAGCCCAGCTTGGAGCGAACGACCTACACCGAACTGAGATACCTACAGCGTGAGCATTGA
GAAAGCGCCACGCTTCCCGAAGGGAGAAAGGCGGACAGGTATCCGGTAAGCGGCAGGGTCGGAACAGGAG
AGCGCACGAGGGAGCTTCCAGGGGGAAACGCCTGGTATCTTTATAGTCCTGTCGGGTTTCGCCACCTCTG
ACTTGAGCGTCGATTTTTGTGATGCTCGTCAGGGGGGCGGAGCCTATGGAAAAACGCCAGCAACGCGGCC
TTTTTACGGTTCCTGGCCTTTTGCTGGCCTTTTGCTCACATGTTCTTTCCTGCGTTATCCCCTGATTCTG
TGGATAACCGTATTACCGCCTTTGAGTGAGCTGATACCGCTCGCCGCAGCCGAACGACCGAGCGCAGCGA
GTCAGTGAGCGAGGAAGCGGAAGAGCGCCCAATACGCAAACCGCCTCTCCCCGCGCGTTGGCCGATTCAT
TAATGCAGGTTAACCTGGCTTATCGAAATTAATACGACTCACTATAGGGAGACCGGCAGATCCGCGGCCG
CATAGGCCACTAGTTAACTATGCGGCATCAGAGCAGATTGTACTGAGAGTGCACCATAGATCACGACATT
ACTATATATATAATATAGGAAGCATTTAATAGAACAGCATCGTAATATATGTGTACTTTGCAGTTATGAC
GCCAGATGGCAGTAGTGGAAGATATTCTTTATTGAAAAATAGCTTGTCACCTTACGTACAATCTTGATCC
GGAGCTTTTCTTTTTTTGCCGATTAAGAATTAATTCGGTCGAAAAAAGAAAAGGAGAGGGCCAAGAGGGA
GGGCATTGGTGACTATTGAGCACGTGAGTATACGTGATTAAGCACACAAAGGCAGCTTGGAGTATGTCTG
TTATTAATTTCACAGGTAGTTCTGGTCCATTGGTGAAAGTTTGCGGCTTGCAGAGCACAGAGGCCGCAGA
ATGTGCTCTAGATTCCGATGCTGACTTGCTGGGTATTATATGTGTGCCCAATAGAAAGAGAACAATTGAC
CCGGTTATTGCAAGGAAAATTTCAAGTCTTGTAAAAGCATATAAAAATAGTTCAGGCACTCCGAAATACT
TGGTTGGCGTGTTTCGTAATCAACCTAAGGAGGATGTTTTGGCTCTGGTCAATGATTACGGCATTGATAT
CGTCCAACTGCATGGAGATGAGTCGTGGCAAGAATACCAAGAGTTCCTCGGTTTGCCAGTTATTAAAAGA
CTCGTATTTCCAAAAGACTGCAACATACTACTCAGTGCAGCTTCACAGAAACCTCATTCGTTTATTCCCT
TGTTTGATTCAGAAGCAGGTGGGACAGGTGAACTTTTGGATTGGAACTCGATTTCTGACTGGGTTGGAAG
GCAAGAGAGCCCCGAAAGCTTACATTTTATGTTAGCTGGTGGACTGACGCCAGAAAATGTTGGTGATGCG
CTTAGATTAAATGGCGTTATTGGTGTTGATGTAAGCGGAGGTGTGGAGACAAATGGTGTAAAAGACTCTA
ACAAAATAGCAAATTTCGTCAAAAATGCTAAGAAATAGGTTATTACTGAGTAGTATTTATTTAAGTATTG
TTTGTGCACTTGCCGATCTATGCGGTGTGAAATACCGCACAGATGCGTAAGGAGAAAATACCGCATCAGG
GGCGCGCCTTAATTAACCACTAAAGGGAACAAAAGCTGGTACCCTATTACTCTTGGCCTCCTCTAGTACA
CTCTATATTTTTTTATGCCTCGGTAATGATTTTCATTTTTTTTTTCCACCTAGCGGATGACTCTTTTTTT
TTCTTAGCGATTGGCATTATCACATAATGAATTATACATTATATAAAGTAATGTGATTTCTTCGAAGAAT
ATACTAAAAAATGAGCAGGCAAGATAAACGAAGGCAAAGCATGGTGTCTAAGGGCGAAGAGCTGATCAAG
GAAAATATGCGTATGAAGGTGGTCATGGAAGGTTCGGTCAACGGCCACCAATTCAAATGCACAGGTGAAG
GAGAAGGCAATCCGTACATGGGAACTCAAACCATGAGGATCAAAGTCATCGAGGGAGGACCCCTGCCATT
TGCCTTTGACATTCTTGCCACGTCGTTCATGTATGGCAGCCGTACTTTTATCAAGTACCCGAAAGGCATT
CCTGATTTCTTTAAACAGTCCTTTCCTGAGGGTTTTACTTGGGAAAGAGTTACGAGATACGAAGATGGTG
GAGTCGTCACCGTCATGCAGGACACCAGCCTTGAGGATGGCTGTCTCGTTTACCACGTCCAAGTCAGAGG
GGTAAACTTTCCCTCCAATGGTCCCGTGATGCAGAAGAAGACCAAGGGTTGGGAGCCTAATACAGAGATG
ATGTATCCAGCAGATGGTGGTCTGAGGGGATACACTCATATGGCACTGAAAGTTGATGGTGGTGGCCATC
TGTCTTGCTCTTTCGTAACAACTTACAGGTCAAAAAAGACCGTCGGGAACATCAAGATGCCCGGTATCCA
TGCCGTTGATCACCGCCTGGAAAGGTTAGAGGAAAGTGACAATGAAATGTTCGTAGTACAACGCGAACAC
GCAGTTGCCAAGTTCGCCGGGCTTGGTGGTGGGATGGACGAGCTGTACAAGGGATCCATGAGAGAAGTTA
TTAGTATTAATGGTATGTTCGATTTGCCCGTCCAGGCTAGATCTTTTTTTTGTTAGTTCATTTTGGCGTT
TCATCTTTCATTACTAACTTCAACGCAAAATTTTTTTTTTTTTGATTTCTCTTTACAGTCGGTCAAGCTG
GTTGTCAGATTGGTAATGCCTGTTGGGAATTATATTCCCTTGAGCACGGTATTAAGCCGGATGGACATCT
AGAAGATGGCCTTTCAAAGCCGAAGGGAGGAGAAGAGGGTTTCTCCACGTTTTTCCATGAAACCGGCTAC
GGTAAGTTCGTTCCAAGGGCTATTTACGTGGATTTAGAGCCCAACGTTATTGACGAAGTCCGTAACGGTC
CTTACAAGGACTTGTTCCATCCAGAACAGTTGATCAGTGGTAAGGAGGACGCGGCTAATAATTATGCAAG
AGGCCATTACACCGTTGGTAGAGAAATTTTGGGCGATGTTCTGGATAGGATTAGAAAACTGGCAGACCAA
TGTGATGGGTTACAAGGGTTCTTGTTTACCCATTCTCTTGGTGGTGGTACTGGTTCCGGTCTAGGGTCCT
TACTGTTGGAAGAACTATCCGCTGAATACGGTAAGAAATCCAAGCTGGAATTTGCCGTATACCCTGCTCC
ACAAGTGTCTACTTCTGTGGTTGAGCCTTACAACACAGTTTTAACTACACATACTACATTGGAACATGCA
GATTGTACTTTCATGGTCGATAATGAGGCTATTTACGACATGTGCAAAAGAAACTTGGATATCCCAAGAC
CAAGCTTTGCAAACTTAAACAACCTAATTGCTCAAGTGGTATCATCTGTTACAGCATCATTGAGATTCGA
CGGTTCATTAAATGTAGATTTGAACGAATTTCAAACCAATTTGGTTCCATATCCAAGAATTCATTTCCCC
TTAGTTTCATATTCTCCAGTCTTATCCAAATCAAAGGCATTCCATGAGTCCAACTCTGTGTCAGAAATTA
CAAACGCTTGTTTTGAACCTGGTAACCAGATGGTCAAGTGTGATCCAAGAGATGGTAAATACATGGCTAC
TTGTCTGTTATACAGGGGTGATGTGGTAACAAGAGATGTTCAAAGAGCTGTCGAGCAGGTGAAAAACAAG
AAGACCGTCCAATTGGTTGATTGGTGTCCAACTGGTTTCAAGATCGGTATTTGCTACGAACCTCCAACTG
CCACACCAAACTCACAATTGGCCACTGTGGATAGGGCCGTCTGTATGTTGTCAAATACCACATCCATTGC
TGAGGCTTGGAAGAGAATCGATAGAAAATTCGATTTAATGTATGCCAAACGTGCTTTCGTCCACTGGTAT
GTCGGTGAAGGTATGGAAGAAGGTGAATTCACCGAAGCTAGAGAAGATTTGGCTGCTTTAGAAAGAGATT
ACATCGAAGTGGGTGCCGACTCATACGCTGAGGAAGAGGAATTTTAAGGTTCACTCTCGCCCCCAACCTC
CTTATCCTTTCTATATTTCAAGTATATTGTAAAAAAAAAAATTCCCCCTACTGTTATATCTCTTTGGTGA
TATCTTATCTATAATCTACTTATTATATTTCTCTAATATCTATGTACAAAAAATAAAAAAAAAAACCATT
CTCCTTCTCTAACCTGCATTTGATGAAAGCTTAGTAAGTCTCATCGTAGTTGATGGGCCAAAGACATTTG
TACTTGTTTCATCAGATTCTTACATCACCCATTTCCATGATTATTTCACGGATTTCATTAGTAATTGCAT
TTTTGTATCCCTAGTTCCTTTTCTCCCGCCTTGCCGTCGAATTGAAAAAAAAAATGGAAATGAGGACATC
TTCCATTGATATCCAGGACAAAGCAAGAGTAGAAGTAACTATTAGCAAGGAGAATTCCAAAAATAGTGAA
CTTCAAGGTAAGCAGATCTATAGTTTCAATATCTGATTTTCTGCTTTTCAAAACTTAAAATTCATTAGAA
GGTAAAACAAGAACCCGTAAAATTAAAGTTACCGATATTATCAGGTTTTTCACCCCATGTCTACTATCCC
ATTTAGAAAGAACTATGTGTTCAAAAACTGGGCCGGTCGACCTGCAGCGTACGAAGCTTCAGCTGGCGGC
CGCGTTCTATAGTGTCACCTAAATCGTATGTGTATGATACATAAGGTTATGTATTAATTGTAGCCGCGTT
CTAACGACAATATGTCCATATGGTGCACTCTCAGTACAATCTGCTCTGATGCCGCATAGTTAAGCCAGCC
CCGACACCCGCC
