>Addgene plasmid #50651 | pHIS3p:mRuby2-Tub1+3'UTR::TRP1 | addgene partial sequence | sequence record 76882 | T7 5'-TAATACGACTCACTATAGGG-3'
TAGTTAACTATGCGGCATCAGAGCAGATTGTACTGAGAGTGCACCATAGATCACGACATTACTATATATA
TAATATAGGAAGCATTTAATAGAACAGCATCGTAATATATGTGTACTTTGCAGTTATGACGCCAGATGGC
AGTAGTGGAAGATATTCTTTATTGAAAAATAGCTTGTCACCTTACGTACAATCTTGATCCGGAGCTTTTC
TTTTTTTGCCGATTAAGAATTAATTCGGTCGAAAAAAGAAAAGGAGAGGGCCAAGAGGGAGGGCATTGGT
GACTATTGAGCACGTGAGTATACGTGATTAAGCACACAAAGGCAGCTTGGAGTATGTCTGTTATTAATTT
CACAGGTAGTTCTGGTCCATTGGTGAAAGTTTGCGGCTTGCAGAGCACAGAGGCCGCAGAATGTGCTCTA
GATTCCGATGCTGACTTGCTGGGTATTATATGTGTGCCCAATAGAAAGAGAACAATTGACCCGGTTATTG
CAAGGAAAATTTCAAGTCTTGTAAAAGCATATAAAAATAGTTCAGGCACTCCGAAATACTTGGTTGGCGT
GTTTCGTAATCAACCTAAGGAGGATGTTTTGGCTCTGGTCAATGATTACGGCATTGATATCGTCCAACTG
CATGGAGATGAGTCGTGGCAAGAATACCAAGAGTTCCTCGGTTTGCCAGTTATTAAAAGACTCGTATTTC
CAAAAGACTGCAACATACTACTCAGTGCAGCTTCACAGAAACCTCATTCGTTTATTCCCTTGTTTGATTC
AGAAGCAGGTGGGACAGGTGAACTTTTGGATTGGAACTCGATTTCTGACTGGGTTGGAAGGCAAGAGAGC
CCCGAAAGCTTACATTTTATGTTAGCTGGTGGACTGACGCCAGAAAATGTTGGTGATGCGCTTAGATTAA
ATGGCGTTATTGGTGTTGATGTAAG
