>Addgene plasmid #50651 | pHIS3p:mRuby2-Tub1+3'UTR::TRP1 | addgene partial sequence | sequence record 77675 | yTUB1-R 5'-TTGCGTTGAAGTTAGTAATGAAAGA-3'
GATCTAGCCTGGACGGGCAAATCGAACATACCATTAATACTAATAACTTCTCTCATGGATCCCTTGTACA
GCTCGTCCATCCCACCACCAAGCCCGGCGAACTTGGCAACTGCGTGTTCGCGTTGTACTACGAACATTTC
ATTGTCACTTTCCTCTAACCTTTCCAGGCGGTGATCAACGGCATGGATACCGGGCATCTTGATGTTCCCG
ACGGTCTTTTTTGACCTGTAAGTTGTTACGAAAGAGCAAGACAGATGGCCACCACCATCAACTTTCAGTG
CCATATGAGTGTATCCCCTCAGACCACCATCTGCTGGATACATCATCTCTGTATTAGGCTCCCAACCCTT
GGTCTTCTTCTGCATCACGGGACCATTGGAGGGAAAGTTTACCCCTCTGACTTGGACGTGGTAAACGAGA
CAGCCATCCTCAAGGCTGGTGTCCTGCATGACGGTGACGACTCCACCATCTTCGTATCTCGTAACTCTTT
CCCAAGTAAAACCCTCAGGAAAGGACTGTTTAAAGAAATCAGGAATGCCTTTCGGGTACTTGATAAAAGT
ACGGCTGCCATACATGAACGACGTGGCAAGAATGTCAAAGGCAAATGGCAGGGGTCCTCCCTCGATGACT
TTGATCCTCATGGTTTGAGTTCCCATGTACGGATTGCCTTCTCCTTCACCTGTGCATTTGAATTGGTGGC
CGTTGACCGAACCTTCCATGACCACCTTCATACGCATATTTTCCTTGATCAGCTCTTCGCCCTTAGACAC
CATGCTTTGCCTTCGTTTATCTTGCCTGCTCATTTTTTAGTATATTCTTCGAAGAAATCACATTACTTTA
