>Addgene plasmid #50651 | pHIS3p:mRuby2-Tub1+3'UTR::TRP1 | addgene partial sequence | sequence record 77826 | SP6 5'-ATTTAGGTGACACTATAG-3'
TACGCTGCAGGTCGACCGGCCCAGTTTTTGAACACATAGTTCTTTCTAAATGGGATAGTAGACATGGGGT
GAAAAACCTGATAATATCGGTAACTTTAATTTTACGGGTTCTTGTTTTACCTTCTAATGAATTTTAAGTT
TTGAAAAGCAGAAAATCAGATATTGAAACTATAGATCTGCTTACCTTGAAGTTCACTATTTTTGGAATTC
TCCTTGCTAATAGTTACTTCTACTCTTGCTTTGTCCTGGATATCAATGGAAGATGTCCTCATTTCCATTT
TTTTTTTCAATTCGACGGCAAGGCGGGAGAAAAGGAACTAGGGATACAAAAATGCAATTACTAATGAAAT
CCGTGAAATAATCATGGAAATGGGTGATGTAAGAATCTGATGAAACAAGTACAAATGTCTTTGGCCCATC
AACTACGATGAGACTTACTAAGCTTTCATCAAATGCAGGTTAGAGAAGGAGAATGGTTTTTTTTTTTATT
TTTTGTACATAGATATTAGAGAAATATAATAAGTAGATTATAGATAAGATATCACCAAAGAGATATAACA
GTAGGGGGAATTTTTTTTTTTACAATATACTTGAAATATAGAAAGGATAAGGAGGTTGGGGGCGAGAGTG
AACCTTAAAATTCCTCTTCCTCAGCGTATGAGTCGGCACCCACTTCGATGTAATCTCTTTCTAAAGCAGC
CAAATCTTCTCTAGCTTCGGTGAATTCACCTTCTTCCATACCTTCACCGACATACCAGTGGACGAAAGCA
CGTTTGGCATACATTAAATCGAATTTTCTATCGATTCTCTTCCAAGCCTCAGCAATGGATGTGGTATTTG
ACAACATACAGACGGCCCTATCCACAGTGGCCAATTGTGAGTTTGGTGTGGCAGTTGGAGGTTCGTA
